>Addgene plasmid #80824 | p3E-CMVmin:GFPmem no-pA | depositor full sequence | sequence record 164355 | p3E-CMVmin:GFPmem no-pA sequence 4316 bps
CTTTCCTGCGTTATCCCCTGATTCTGTGGATAACCGTATTACCGCCTTTGAGTGAGCTGATACCGCTCGC
CGCAGCCGAACGACCGAGCGCAGCGAGTCAGTGAGCGAGGAAGCGGAAGAGCGCCCAATACGCAAACCGC
CTCTCCCCGCGCGTTGGCCGATTCATTAATGCAGCTGGCACGACAGGTTTCCCGACTGGAAAGCGGGCAG
TGAGCGCAACGCAATTAATACGCGTACCGCTAGCCAGGAAGAGTTTGTAGAAACGCAAAAAGGCCATCCG
TCAGGATGGCCTTCTGCTTAGTTTGATGCCTGGCAGTTTATGGCGGGCGTCCTGCCCGCCACCCTCCGGG
CCGTTGCTTCACAACGTTCAAATCCGCTCCCGGCGGATTTGTCCTACTCAGGAGAGCGTTCACCGACAAA
CAACAGATAAAACGAAAGGCCCAGTCTTCCGACTGAGCCTTTCGTTTTATTTGATGCCTGGCAGTTCCCT
ACTCTCGCGTTAACGCTAGCATGGATGTTTTCCCAGTCACGACGTTGTAAAACGACGGCCAGTCTTAAGC
TCGGGCCCTGCAGCTCTAGAGCTCGAATTCTACAGGTCACTAATACCATCTAAGTAGTTGGTTCATAGTG
ACTGCATATGTTGTGTTTTACAGTATTATGTAGTCTGTTTTTTATGCAAAATCTAATTTAATATATTGAT
ATTTATATCATTTTACGTTTCTCGTTCAACTTTCTTGTACAAAGTGGCCGATCCCCTATGGTGCACTCTC
AGTACAATCTGCTCTGATGCCGCATAGTTAAGCCAGTATCTGCTCCCTGCTTGTGTGTTGGAGGTCGCTG
AGTAGTGCGCGAGCAAAATTTAAGCTACAACAAGGCAAGGCTTGACCGACAATTGCATGAAGAATCTGCT
TAGGGTTAGGCGTTTTGCGCTGCTTCGCGATGTACGGGCCAGATATACGCGTTGACATTGATTATTGACT
AGTTATTAATAGTAATCAATTACGGGGTCATTAGTTCATAGCCCATATATGGAGTTCCGCGTTACATAAC
TTACGGTAAATGGCCCGCCTGGCTGACCGCCCAACGACCCCCGCCCATTGACGTCAATAATGACGTATGT
TCCCATAGTAACGCCAATAGGGACTTTCCATTGACGTCAATGGGTGGAGTATTTACGGTAAACTGCCCAC
TTGGCAGTACATCAAGTGTATCATATGCCAAGTACGCCCCCTATTGACGTCAATGACGGTAAATGGCCCG
CCTGGCATTATGCCCAGTACATGACCTTATGGGACTTTCCTACTTGGCAGTACATCTACGTATTAGTCAT
CGCTATTACCATGGTGATGCGGTTTTGGCAGTACATCAATGGGCGTGGATAGCGGTTTGACTCACGGGGA
TTTCCAAGTCTCCACCCCATTGACGTCAATGGGAGTTTGTTTTGGCACCAAAATCAACGGGACTTTCCAA
AATGTCGTAACAACTCCGCCCCATTGACGCAAATGGGCGGTAGGCGTGTACGGTGGGAGGTCTATATAAG
CAGAGCTCTCTGGCTAACTAGAGAACCCACTGCTTACTGGCTTATCGAAATTAATACGACTCACTATAGG
GAGACCCAAGCTTGCCACCATGGTGAGCAAGGGCGAGGAGCTGTTCACCGGGGTGGTGCCCATCCTGGTC
GAGCTGGACGGCGACGTAAACGGCCACAAGTTCAGCGTGTCCGGCGAGGGCGAGGGCGATGCCACCTACG
GCAAGCTGACCCTGAAGTTCATCTGCACCACCGGCAAGCTGCCCGTGCCCTGGCCCACCCTCGTGACCAC
CCTGACCTACGGCGTGCAGTGCTTCAGCCGCTACCCCGACCACATGAAGCAGCACGACTTCTTCAAGTCC
GCCATGCCCGAAGGCTACGTCCAGGAGCGCACCATCTTCTTCAAGGACGACGGCAACTACAAGACCCGCG
CCGAGGTGAAGTTCGAGGGCGACACCCTGGTGAACCGCATCGAGCTGAAGGGCATCGACTTCAAGGAGGA
CGGCAACATCCTGGGGCACAAGCTGGAGTACAACTACAACAGCCACAACGTCTATATCATGGCCGACAAG
CAGAAGAACGGCATCAAGGTGAACTTCAAGATCCGCCACAACATCGAGGACGGCAGCGTGCAGCTCGCCG
ACCACTACCAGCAGAACACCCCCATCGGCGACGGCCCCGTGCTGCTGCCCGACAACCACTACCTGAGCAC
CCAGTCCGCCCTGAGCAAAGACCCCAACGAGAAGCGCGATCACATGGTCCTGCTGGAGTTCGTGACCGCC
GCCGGGATCACTCTCGGCATGGACGAGCTGTACAAGGGAGGAGGAAGATCTAAGCTGAACCCTCCTGATG
AGAGTGGCCCCGGCTGCATGAGCTGCAAGTGTGTGCTCTCCTGACAACTTTATTATACAAAGTTGGCATT
ATAAAAAAGCATTGCTTATCAATTTGTTGCAACGAACAGGTCACTATCAGTCAAAATAAAATCATTATTT
GGAGCTCCATGGTAGCGTTAACGCGGCCGCGATATCCCCTATAGTGAGTCGTATTACATGGTCATAGCTG
TTTCCTGGCAGCTCTGGCCCGTGTCTCAAAATCTCTGATGTTACATTGCACAAGATAAAAATATATCATC
ATGAACAATAAAACTGTCTGCTTACATAAACAGTAATACAAGGGGTGTTATGAGCCATATTCAACGGGAA
ACGTCGAGGCCGCGATTAAATTCCAACATGGATGCTGATTTATATGGGTATAAATGGGCTCGCGATAATG
TCGGGCAATCAGGTGCGACAATCTATCGCTTGTATGGGAAGCCCGATGCGCCAGAGTTGTTTCTGAAACA
TGGCAAAGGTAGCGTTGCCAATGATGTTACAGATGAGATGGTCAGACTAAACTGGCTGACGGAATTTATG
CCTCTTCCGACCATCAAGCATTTTATCCGTACTCCTGATGATGCATGGTTACTCACCACTGCGATCCCCG
GAAAAACAGCATTCCAGGTATTAGAAGAATATCCTGATTCAGGTGAAAATATTGTTGATGCGCTGGCAGT
GTTCCTGCGCCGGTTGCATTCGATTCCTGTTTGTAATTGTCCTTTTAACAGCGATCGCGTATTTCGTCTC
GCTCAGGCGCAATCACGAATGAATAACGGTTTGGTTGATGCGAGTGATTTTGATGACGAGCGTAATGGCT
GGCCTGTTGAACAAGTCTGGAAAGAAATGCATAAACTTTTGCCATTCTCACCGGATTCAGTCGTCACTCA
TGGTGATTTCTCACTTGATAACCTTATTTTTGACGAGGGGAAATTAATAGGTTGTATTGATGTTGGACGA
GTCGGAATCGCAGACCGATACCAGGATCTTGCCATCCTATGGAACTGCCTCGGTGAGTTTTCTCCTTCAT
TACAGAAACGGCTTTTTCAAAAATATGGTATTGATAATCCTGATATGAATAAATTGCAGTTTCATTTGAT
GCTCGATGAGTTTTTCTAATCAGAATTGGTTAATTGGTTGTAACACTGGCAGAGCATTACGCTGACTTGA
CGGGACGGCGCAAGCTCATGACCAAAATCCCTTAACGTGAGTTACGCGTCGTTCCACTGAGCGTCAGACC
CCGTAGAAAAGATCAAAGGATCTTCTTGAGATCCTTTTTTTCTGCGCGTAATCTGCTGCTTGCAAACAAA
AAAACCACCGCTACCAGCGGTGGTTTGTTTGCCGGATCAAGAGCTACCAACTCTTTTTCCGAAGGTAACT
GGCTTCAGCAGAGCGCAGATACCAAATACTGTCCTTCTAGTGTAGCCGTAGTTAGGCCACCACTTCAAGA
ACTCTGTAGCACCGCCTACATACCTCGCTCTGCTAATCCTGTTACCAGTGGCTGCTGCCAGTGGCGATAA
GTCGTGTCTTACCGGGTTGGACTCAAGACGATAGTTACCGGATAAGGCGCAGCGGTCGGGCTGAACGGGG
GGTTCGTGCACACAGCCCAGCTTGGAGCGAACGACCTACACCGAACTGAGATACCTACAGCGTGAGCATT
GAGAAAGCGCCACGCTTCCCGAAGGGAGAAAGGCGGACAGGTATCCGGTAAGCGGCAGGGTCGGAACAGG
AGAGCGCACGAGGGAGCTTCCAGGGGGAAACGCCTGGTATCTTTATAGTCCTGTCGGGTTTCGCCACCTC
TGACTTGAGCGTCGATTTTTGTGATGCTCGTCAGGGGGGCGGAGCCTATGGAAAAACGCCAGCAACGCGG
CCTTTTTACGGTTCCTGGCCTTTTGCTGGCCTTTTGCTCACATGTT
Features (pLannotate 1.2.2; 17 found; start..end, strand, type, name):
    121..213     +  CDS            lacI (fragment): lac repressor; lacI; The lac repressor binds to the lac operator to inhibit transcription in E. coli. This inhibition can be relieved by adding lactose or isopropyl-β-D-thiogalactopyranoside (IPTG).
    268..295     -  terminator     rrnB T2 terminator: transcription terminator T2 from the E. coli rrnB gene
    427..470     +  terminator     rrnB T1 terminator: Escherichia coli rrnB; transcription terminator T1 from the E. coli rrnB gene
    517..553     -  CDS            lacZα (fragment): LacZα fragment of β-galactosidase; lacZ fragment
    624..747     -  protein_bind   attR2: mutant version of attR; recombination site for the Gateway® LR reaction LR Clonase™
    757..809     -  misc_feature   bom (fragment): basis of mobility region from pBR322
    964..1343    +  enhancer       CMV enhancer: human cytomegalovirus immediate early enhancer
   1344..1547    +  promoter       CMV promoter: human cytomegalovirus (CMV) immediate early promoter
   1543..1576    +  LTR            5' LTR (truncated) (fragment): truncated 5' long terminal repeat (LTR) from HIV-1
   1592..1610    +  promoter       T7 promoter: promoter for bacteriophage T7 RNA polymerase
   1630..2346    +  CDS            EGFP: EGFP is a basic (constitutively fluorescent) green fluorescent protein published in 1996, derived from Aequorea victoria. It is reported to be a rapidly-maturing weak dimer with moderate acid sensitivity.
   2362..2424    +  CDS            H-Ras (fragment): human small GTPase proto-oncoprotein
   2425..2445    -  protein_bind   attB3: mutant version of attB; core recombination site for the Gateway® BP reaction BP Clonase™
   2436..2521    -  protein_bind   attL1 (fragment): mutant version of attL; recombination site for the Gateway® LR reaction LR Clonase™
   2558..2576    -  promoter       T7 promoter: promoter for bacteriophage T7 RNA polymerase
   2710..3519    +  CDS            KanR: aminoglycoside phosphotransferase; aph(3')-Ia; confers resistance to kanamycin in bacteria or G418 (Geneticin®) in eukaryotes
   3666..4254    +  rep_origin     ori: high-copy-number ColE1/pMB1/pBR322/pUC origin of replication
