[The description below was written by a language model from this plasmid's Addgene catalogue record and pLannotate feature annotations shown in this document.]
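Description:
p3E-CMVmin:GFPmem no-pA is a 3′ entry clone for MultiSite Gateway assembly, built in the Invitrogen pDONR P2R-P3 backbone and belonging to a toolkit for rapid construction of vertebrate expression constructs. It is maintained in E. coli through a high-copy ColE1/pUC-type origin and selected with kanamycin via the KanR aminoglycoside phosphotransferase gene. The rrnB T1 and T2 terminators lie upstream of the recombination cassette, where they insulate the insert from read-through transcription from the backbone. The insert is flanked by Gateway recombination sites: attR2 is annotated on one side, and the other side carries an attB3 core overlapping an attL-type fragment, consistent with the attL3 site expected in a 3′ entry clone. These sites allow an LR reaction to place the cassette in the third position of a multi-fragment destination construct.

The payload is a self-contained reporter unit in which a CMV promoter drives EGFP fused at its C-terminus to a short H-Ras fragment. This fragment is the CAAX prenylation motif, which targets the fluorescent protein to the membrane ("GFPmem"). The name and purpose describe a minimal CMV promoter, whereas the feature table annotates both the CMV enhancer and the CMV immediate-early promoter, so the exact extent of the promoter is not settled by the record. A spacer of about 800 bp is recorded as a backbone modification between attR2 and the promoter region, and a T7 promoter lies just upstream of EGFP. The cassette deliberately lacks a polyadenylation signal, so one would have to come from the destination vector. The catalogue lists a total size of 4,244 bp, while the annotated sequence is 4,316 nt. The likely use is to add a membrane-GFP marker to assembled constructs, although the record does not state specific applications.
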