Addgene plasmid #80824: p3E-CMVmin:GFPmem no-pA
Purpose: CMVmin-promoted GFPmem without pA
Depositing lab: Philip Washbourne. Depositing organization: University of Oregon. Publication: A MultiSite Gateway Toolkit for Rapid Cloning of Vertebrate Expression Constructs with Diverse Research Applications. Fowler DK, Stewart S, Seredick S, Eisen JS, Stankunas K, Washbourne P. PLoS One. 2016 Aug 8;11(8):e0159277. doi: 10.1371/journal.pone.0159277. eCollection 2016. PONE-D-16-19476 PubMed 27500400.
Backbone
  Vector backbone: pDONR P2R-P3
  Backbone manufacturer: Invitrogen
  Backbone size w/o insert (bp): 2619
  Total vector size (bp): 4244
  Modifications to backbone: spacer 806 bp (748-1554)
  Vector type: Mammalian Expression
Growth in bacteria
  Bacterial resistance: Kanamycin, 50 μg/mL
  Growth temperature: 37°C
  Growth strain: DH5alpha
  Copy number: Unknown
Gene/Insert
  Gene/Insert name: CMV-GFPCAAX nopA
  Insert size (bp): 1625
  Promoter: CMV
  Cloning method: Gateway Cloning
  Sequencing primers: 5′ M13(20)F; 3′ M13R
Terms and licenses: Academic/Nonprofit Terms; Industry Terms: Not Available to Industry
How to cite: p3E-CMVmin:GFPmem no-pA was a gift from Philip Washbourne (Addgene plasmid # 80824 ; http://n2t.net/addgene:80824 ; RRID:Addgene_80824)
