>Addgene plasmid #80824 | p3E-CMVmin:GFPmem no-pA | addgene partial sequence | sequence record 161360 | M13-F20 5'-TGTAAAACGACGGCCAGT-3'
GAGCTCGAATTCTACAGGTCACTAATACCATCTAAGTAGTTGGTTCATAGTGACTGCATATGTTGTGTTT
TACAGTATTATGTAGTCTGTTTTTTATGCAAAATCTAATTTAATATATTGATATTTATATCATTTTACGT
TTCTCGTTCAACTTTCTTGTACAAAGTGGCCGATCCCCTATGGTGCACTCTCAGTACAATCTGCTCTGAT
GCCGCATAGTTAAGCCAGTATCTGCTCCCTGCTTGTGTGTTGGAGGTCGCTGAGTAGTGCGCGAGCAAAA
TTTAAGCTACAACAAGGCAAGGCTTGACCGACAATTGCATGAAGAATCTGCTTAGGGTTAGGCGTTTTGC
GCTGCTTCGCGATGTACGGGCCAGATATACGCGTTGACATTGATTATTGACTAGTTATTAATAGTAATCA
ATTACGGGGTCATTAGTTCATAGCCCATATATGGAGTTCCGCGTTACATAACTTACGGTAAATGGCCCGC
CTGGCTGACCGCCCAACGACCCCCGCCCATTGACGTCAATAATGACGTATGTTCCCATAGTAACGCCAAT
AGGGACTTTCCATTGACGTCAATGGGTGGAGTATTTACGGTAAACTGCCCACTTGGCAGTACATCAAGTG
TATCATATGCCAAGTACGCCCCCTATTGACGTCAATGACGGTAAATGGCCCGCCTGGCATTATGCCCAGT
ACATGACCTTATGGGACTTTCCTACTTGGCAGTACATCTACGTATTAGTCATCGCTATTACCATGGTGAT
GCGGTTTTGGCAGTACATCAATGGGCGTGGATAGCGGTTTGACTCACGGGGATTTCCAAGTCTCCACCC
