>Addgene plasmid #80824 | p3E-CMVmin:GFPmem no-pA | addgene partial sequence | sequence record 161362 | M13-Rev 5'-CAGGAAACAGCTATGACC-3'
TCGCGGCCGCGTTAACGCTACCATGGAGCTCCAAATAATGATTTTATTTTGACTGATAGTGACCTGTTCG
TTGCAACAAATTGATAAGCAATGCTTTTTTATAATGCCAACTTTGTATAATAAAGTTGTCAGGAGAGCAC
ACACTTGCAGCTCATGCAGCCGGGGCCACTCTCATCAGGAGGGTTCAGCTTAGATCTTCCTCCTCCCTTG
TACAGCTCGTCCATGCCGAGAGTGATCCCGGCGGCGGTCACGAACTCCAGCAGGACCATGTGATCGCGCT
TCTCGTTGGGGTCTTTGCTCAGGGCGGACTGGGTGCTCAGGTAGTGGTTGTCGGGCAGCAGCACGGGGCC
GTCGCCGATGGGGGTGTTCTGCTGGTAGTGGTCGGCGAGCTGCACGCTGCCGTCCTCGATGTTGTGGCGG
ATCTTGAAGTTCACCTTGATGCCGTTCTTCTGCTTGTCGGCCATGATATAGACGTTGTGGCTGTTGTAGT
TGTACTCCAGCTTGTGCCCCAGGATGTTGCCGTCCTCCTTGAAGTCGATGCCCTTCAGCTCGATGCGGTT
CACCAGGGTGTCGCCCTCGAACTTCACCTCGGCGCGGGTCTTGTAGTTGCCGTCGTCCTTGAAGAAGATG
GTGCGCTCCTGGACGTAGCCTTCGGGCATGGCGGACTTGAAGAAGTCGTGCTGCTTCATGTGGTCGGGGT
AGCGGCTGAAGCACTGCACGCCGTAGGTCAGGGTGGTCACGAGGGTGGGCCAGGGCACGGGCAGCTTGCC
GGTG
